Addgene plasmid #87119: pAAV-rMERTK-HITI
Purpose: Gene correction donor AAV for RCS rat. AAV backbone plasmid including exon 2 of rat Mertk and rMertkgRNA for HITI
Depositing lab: Juan Belmonte. Depositing organization: Salk Institute for Biological Studies. Publication: In vivo genome editing via CRISPR/Cas9 mediated homology-independent targeted integration. Suzuki K, Tsunekawa Y, Hernandez-Benitez R, Wu J, Zhu J, Kim EJ, Hatanaka F, Yamamoto M, Araoka T, Li Z, Kurita M, Hishida T, Li M, Aizawa E, Guo S, Chen S, Goebl A, Soligalla RD, Qu J, Jiang T, Fu X, Jafari M, Esteban CR, Berggren WT, Lajara J, Nunez-Delicado E, Guillen P, Campistol JM, Matsuzaki F, Liu GH, Magistretti P, Zhang K, Callaway EM, Zhang K, Belmonte JC. Nature. 2016 Dec 1;540(7631):144-149. doi: 10.1038/nature20565. Epub 2016 Nov 16. PubMed 27851729.
Backbone
  Vector backbone: PX551
  Backbone manufacturer: Addgene 60957
  Vector type: AAV, CRISPR
Growth in bacteria
  Bacterial resistance: Ampicillin, 100 μg/mL
  Growth temperature: 30°C
  Growth strain: NEB Stable
  Copy number: High Copy
Gene/Insert
  Gene/Insert name: U6-rMertksgRNA-Mertk(intron1-2)-nEF-GFPKASH-pA
  gRNA/shRNA sequence: GAGGACCACTGCAACGGGGC
  Species: Synthetic
  Cloning method: Ligation Independent Cloning
  Sequencing primers: 5′ unknown
Terms and licenses: Academic/Nonprofit Terms; Industry Terms: Not Available to Industry
Depositor comments: There is 11bp deletion in left ITR, which is from original backbone plasmid (i.e. PX551). We don't believe it interfered with packaging.
How to cite: pAAV-rMERTK-HITI was a gift from Juan Belmonte (Addgene plasmid # 87119 ; http://n2t.net/addgene:87119 ; RRID:Addgene_87119)
