[The description below was written by a language model from this plasmid's Addgene catalogue record and pLannotate feature annotations shown in this document.]
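Description:
pAAV-rMERTK-HITI is an AAV transfer plasmid built on the PX551 backbone and designed as a gene-correction donor for the RCS rat, a model carrying a defect in the Mertk receptor tyrosine kinase gene. It is maintained in bacteria through a high-copy ColE1/pUC-type origin with ampicillin selection (AmpR), and an f1 origin is also present. The payload lies between AAV2 inverted terminal repeats, which allow the cassette to be packaged into recombinant AAV particles. The right ITR is annotated in full, whereas the left one is detected only as fragments. This fits the depositor's note that the left ITR carries an 11 bp deletion inherited from PX551, which they do not believe interfered with packaging.

Between the ITRs, a human U6 RNA polymerase III promoter drives a guide RNA against rat Mertk, fused to the Streptococcus pyogenes Cas9 scaffold. Downstream is a rat Mertk genomic segment described as spanning intron 1 to intron 2 and including exon 2, part of which the annotation recognises as Mertk coding sequence. This segment is the donor for homology-independent targeted integration (HITI), in which Cas9 cleavage and non-homologous end joining insert the donor at the genomic target site without homology arms. No Cas9 gene is annotated, so the nuclease must be supplied separately.

A reporter cassette follows, made up of an EF-1α core promoter with an HTLV-1 LTR-derived element (the "nEF" promoter), EGFP fused to a nesprin-derived KASH domain that anchors fluorescence to the nuclear envelope, and a short synthetic polyadenylation signal. This marks transduced cells. The construct is intended for in vivo Mertk repair in the RCS rat.
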