Features (pLannotate 1.2.2; 19 found; start..end, strand, type, name):
     12..39      +  repeat_region  AAV2 ITR (fragment): inverted terminal repeat of adeno-associated virus serotype 2 inverted
     68..95      +  repeat_region  AAV2 ITR (fragment): inverted terminal repeat of adeno-associated virus serotype 2 inverted
    160..400     +  promoter       U6 promoter: RNA polymerase III promoter for human U6 snRNA
    429..504     +  misc_RNA       gRNA scaffold: guide RNA scaffold for the Streptococcus pyogenes CRISPR/Cas9 system
    516..537     -  protein_bind   attB2 (fragment): mutant version of attB; recombination site for the Gateway® BP reaction BP Clonase™
   2014..2433    +  CDS            Mertk (fragment): MERTK_MOUSE - Also known as Mer. Experimental evidence at protein level: Swiss-Prot protein existence level 1. Receptor tyrosine kinase that transduces signals from the extracellular matrix into the cytoplasm by binding to several ligands including LGALS3, TUB, TULP1 or GAS6. Regulates many physiological processes including cell survival, migration, differentiation, and phagocytosis of apoptotic cells (efferocytosis). Ligand binding at the cell surface induces autophosphorylation of MERTK on its intracellular domain that provides docking sites for downstream signaling molecules. Following acti
   2802..3013    +  promoter       EF-1α core promoter: core promoter for human elongation factor EF-1α
   3026..3294    +  LTR            5' LTR (truncated): truncated 5' long terminal repeat (LTR) from human T-cell leukemia virus (HTLV) type 1
   3324..4040    +  CDS            EGFP: EGFP is a basic (constitutively fluorescent) green fluorescent protein published in 1996, derived from Aequorea victoria. It is reported to be a rapidly-maturing weak dimer with moderate acid sensitivity.
   4032..4304    +  CDS            SYNE3 (fragment): SYNE3_HUMAN - Also known as C14orf139 From Homo sapiens (Human).
   4314..4362    +  polyA_signal   poly(A) signal: synthetic polyadenylation signal
   4385..4525    +  repeat_region  AAV2 ITR: inverted terminal repeat of adeno-associated virus serotype 2 inverted
   4530..4581    -  misc_feature   bom (fragment): basis of mobility region from pBR322
   4600..5055    +  rep_origin     f1 ori (sequence partly withheld): f1 bacteriophage origin of replication; arrow indicates direction of (+) strand synthesis
   5056..5105    -  misc_feature   bom (fragment): basis of mobility region from pBR322
   5207..5242    -  CDS            rop (fragment): Rop protein, which maintains plasmids at low copy number; rop
   5337..5441    +  promoter       AmpR promoter: bla
   5442..6302    +  CDS            AmpR: β-lactamase; bla; confers resistance to ampicillin, carbenicillin, and related antibiotics
   6473..7061    +  rep_origin     ori: high-copy-number ColE1/pMB1/pBR322/pUC origin of replication
>Addgene plasmid #87119 | pAAV-rMERTK-HITI | addgene full sequence | sequence record 174242 | Addgene NGS Result
CCTGCAGGCAGCTGCGCGCTCGCTCGCTCACTGAGGCCGCCCGGGCGTCGGGCGACCTTTGGTCGCCCGG
CCTCAGTGAGCGAGCGAGCGCGCAGAGAGGGAGTGGCCAACTCCATCACTAGGGGTTCCTGCGGCCGCAC
GCGTAAGGTCGGGCAGGAAGAGGGCCTATTTCCCATGATTCCTTCATATTTGCATATACGATACAAGGCT
GTTAGAGAGATAATTAGAATTAATTTGACTGTAAACACAAAGATATTAGTACAAAATACGTGACGTAGAA
AGTAATAATTTCTTGGGTAGTTTGCAGTTTTAAAATTATGTTTTAAAATGGACTATCATATGCTTACCGT
AACTTGAAAGTATTTCGATTTCTTGGCTTTATATATCTTGTGGAAAGGACGAAACACCGAGGACCACTGC
AACGGGGCGTTTTAGAGCTAGAAATAGCAAGTTAAAATAAGGCTAGTCCGTTATCAACTTGAAAAAGTGG
CACCGAGTCGGTGCTTTTTTTCTAGACCCAGCTTTCTTGTACAAAGTTGGCGTTTAAACCCAGCCCCGTT
GCAGTGGTCCTCCTGCCTTGCTCACCGCCTCAACCATTCACTGCCAACATATTTGAAAGAACAGCAACCA
GCAGAGAATGTGTGTTCCCAAGTACCGCTTACACAAGCTCAAGTTCAGTGTATATGAGTCTCTATTTTTA
GAAATACTTGCAGACCAGATAAAATAAAAACATTTCCTGCCTCGTTCATGTAGACATGCATTTGCTAGAA
GGTCCAGATCTGGAGCCTAAGAGAACTTTCCCTGTTGGACACAAAACTTCTAAACCCATGTCTTTGTGAC
CCACAGTGGCCATTCTGGTTGTCTGACTGAACAGATGGGGAGTAGGAAAGGTGACCCTAGACCCTCATAT
AGCTGTCACTTTCCTGCTAGGTTATGTATATAGAACTTGGAGTGAGTTACCACTTGACAAAAATTGTCAG
AGAAACTTCGTTGTTTAAAATTTATATACTTGGTGTGTATATAGGAGGTGGTGCACATCCTTCTGTACAC
ATGCGGAGGTCAGAGGACACCTTGCAGGAGTCAGTTCTCTCCTCCCACTGTGTGGGCTCTGGAGATGGAG
CTCAGGGTCATCAGGCTGGGCAGTAAGCACCTCTTACCCACTGAGCCATCTCACCAGCCCAGGAAATTAA
CTTCCTTCCTTCCTTCCTTCCTTCCTTCCTTCCTTCCTTCCTTCCTTCCTTCTTTCTTCGTTTTTTTTTT
TTCCCAGAGAGGGTTTTTCTATGTAATAGAGCCCTGTCTATCCTGTACTCGCTTTGTAGATCAGGCTGGC
CTTGAACTCACAGAGATCCAACTGCCTCTGTCTCCTGAGTATTGGGATTGAAGGCAAGCACCACCACACC
AGGCCAGAATTTTCTTAAGTATTCTTTAGAACAGTGGTTCGAAACCTTCTTAATGCTGTGACCATTTGGT
ACAGTTCCTCATATTGTGATGACTCCCAACCATAAAATGTTTTCATTGCTACTTCATAACTGTGGTTATT
CTGCTACTGTTATGAATCATAATGTAAATATTTTTGGAAATAGAGCTGCCAACGTGGAGGAGACCTACAG
GTTGAGAAGCACCCGGGTACACAAATTGTTAACTGAGGATAGTCGTCAGATGTGCGTATCTGTCAGGAAG
TTCTCCCCGCCTCTTTTCTCTTTGTTAAGGTGCTAGGAACTGAACTGGGGGACTCGTGTGGGTGAGGCAG
TGTTCTACCACTGAGCTACATCCCAGCTCTTGATTCTTTTGGGACAGATTTTCACTGTGTAACTCAGGTT
GGTCTTGAGCTCTCGGCCCTCCTGCCTCAGCCTCACAGATGCTTGGATGACAAGCTACGCCTTTGCATCC
AACTTCGTGCTTATCTTCTCTGAGGCCACGGAGGATGTTCTGCTTCACCGACTGGTGTGGTGTCAGCATC
TGAAGTTTTTCTCCATCATCTTAAAGGCTAAAACTCTACTATTTTGCTTTGCAGGCACTGCTGAAAAGGA
GGAAGAAATCAAGCCAGATCAGCCATTTTCAGGGCCTTTACCAGGGAGCCTACCAGCTGACCACAGGCCA
TTCTTCGCCCCTCACTCCAGTGGGGACCAGCTGTCACCATCCCAGACTGGAAGATCACATCCAGCACACA
CAGCCACTCCCCAGATGACCTCTGCAGCATCAAACCTCCTGCCTCCTGTTGCATTTAAAAACACAATTGG
ACGCATAGTACTTTCGGAACATAAAAGTGTCAAATTTAATTGCTCGATCAACATTCCTAACGTGTATCAA
GAAACAGCTGGCATTTCGTGGTGGAAAGATGGAAAGGAACTGCTTGGGGCACATCATTCAATCACACAGT
TTTATCCTGATGAGGAAGGGGTATCAATAATTGCATTGTTCAGGTATGTGTCCTTCCTTTCTAAATGCCA
TCGTGCTAATACCCCCTCCAAAGCAGAATCCCCAAGGAAAGAGCACCCTGGTTTTGTATGTATGATTGTT
CGTCAAGCAATCTTGATCCTTTTAGAGGGTAGATACATAGCTGACCTGGCTGTGTTGTTGATTTCTTTTA
AATGAGCTTGTATTGTGGTAACTGCTGGCTAACACACGCTCTGAGGGTTTAGAGGGCTGCTCCCAGCTCA
TCTAAGGTGAGTATTAAGTACACCTTAGATCCAATGGCTACCAGAGAGTGGGAAACAGAGTGTATGAAGG
GGGTGTGTTCATGTTTGTGCCTGTGCGTGTGTGCGCCAGCCCCGTTGCAGTGGTCCTCGCTAGCTGTCAG
TGGGCAGAGCGCACATCGCCCACAGTCCCCGAGAAGTTGGGGGGAGGGGTCGGCAATTGAACGGGTGCCT
AGAGAAGGTGGCGCGGGGTAAACTGGGAAAGTGATGTCGTGTACTGGCTCCGCCTTTTTCCCGAGGGTGG
GGGAGAACCGTATATAAGTGCAGTAGTCGCCGTGAACGTTCTTTTTCGCAACGGGTTTGCCGCCAGAACA
CAGCTGAAGCTTCGAGGGGCTCGCATCTCTCCTTCACGCGCCCGCCGCCCTACCTGAGGCCGCCATCCAC
GCCGGTTGAGTCGCGTTCTGCCGCCTCCCGCCTGTGGTGCCTCCTGAACTGCGTCCGCCGTCTAGGTAAG
TTTAAAGCTCAGGTCGAGACCGGGCCTTTGTCCGGCGCTCCCTTGGAGCCTACCTAGACTCAGCCGGCTC
TCCACGCTTTGCCTGACCCTGCTTGCTCAACTCTACGTCTTTGTTTCGTTTTCTGTTCTGCGCCGTTACA
GATCCAAGCTGTGACCGGCGCGTCGACGCCACCATGGTGAGCAAGGGCGAGGAGCTGTTCACCGGGGTGG
TGCCCATCCTGGTCGAGCTGGACGGCGACGTAAACGGCCACAAGTTCAGCGTGTCCGGCGAGGGCGAGGG
CGATGCCACCTACGGCAAGCTGACCCTGAAGTTCATCTGCACCACCGGCAAGCTGCCCGTGCCCTGGCCC
ACCCTCGTGACCACCCTGACCTACGGCGTGCAGTGCTTCAGCCGCTACCCCGACCACATGAAGCAGCACG
ACTTCTTCAAGTCCGCCATGCCCGAAGGCTACGTCCAGGAGCGCACCATCTTCTTCAAGGACGACGGCAA
CTACAAGACCCGCGCCGAGGTGAAGTTCGAGGGCGACACCCTGGTGAACCGCATCGAGCTGAAGGGCATC
GACTTCAAGGAGGACGGCAACATCCTGGGGCACAAGCTGGAGTACAACTACAACAGCCACAACGTCTATA
TCATGGCCGACAAGCAGAAGAACGGCATCAAGGTGAACTTCAAGATCCGCCACAACATCGAGGACGGCAG
CGTGCAGCTCGCCGACCACTACCAGCAGAACACCCCCATCGGCGACGGCCCCGTGCTGCTGCCCGACAAC
CACTACCTGAGCACCCAGTCCGCCCTGAGCAAAGACCCCAACGAGAAGCGCGATCACATGGTCCTGCTGG
AGTTCGTGACCGCCGCCGGGATCACTCTCGGCATGGACGAGCTGTACAAGTCCGGACTCAGATCTCGAGA
GGAGGAGGAGGAGACAGACAGCAGGATGCCCCACCTCGACAGCCCCGGCAGCTCCCAGCCGAGACGCTCC
TTCCTCTCAAGGGTGATCAGGGCAGCGCTACCGTTGCAGCTGCTTCTGCTGCTGCTGCTGCTCCTGGCCT
GCCTGCTACCTGCCTCTGAAGATGACTACAGCTGCACCCAGGCCAACAACTTTGCCCGATCCTTCTACCC
CATGCTGCGGTACACCAACGGGCCACCTCCCACCTAGGAATTCAATAAAAGATCTTTATTTTCATTAGAT
CTGTGTGTTGGTTTTTTGTGTGCACGTGCGGACCGAGCGGCCGCAGGAACCCCTAGTGATGGAGTTGGCC
ACTCCCTCTCTGCGCGCTCGCTCGCTCACTGAGGCCGGGCGACCAAAGGTCGCCCGACGCCCGGGCTTTG
CCCGGGCGGCCTCAGTGAGCGAGCGAGCGCGCAGCTGCCTGCAGGGGCGCCTGATGCGGTATTTTCTCCT
TACGCATCTGTGCGGTATTTCACACCGCATA
[95 nt withheld, positions 4582-4676]
T
[46 nt withheld, positions 4678-4723]
C
[141 nt withheld, positions 4725-4865]
CCTTTGACGTTGGAGTCCACGTTCTTT
[37 nt withheld, positions 4893-4929]
ACTCTATCTCGGGCTATTCTTTTGATTTATAAGGGATTTTGCCGATTTCGGTCTATTGGTTAAAAAATGA
GCTGATTTAACAAAAATTTAACGCGAATTTTAACAAAATATTAACGTTTACAATTTTATGGTGCACTCTC
AGTACAATCTGCTCTGATGCCGCATAGTTAAGCCAGCCCCGACACCCGCCAACACCCGCTGACGCGCCCT
GACGGGCTTGTCTGCTCCCGGCATCCGCTTACAGACAAGCTGTGACCGTCTCCGGGAGCTGCATGTGTCA
GAGGTTTTCACCGTCATCACCGAAACGCGCGAGACGAAAGGGCCTCGTGATACGCCTATTTTTATAGGTT
AATGTCATGATAATAATGGTTTCTTAGACGTCAGGTGGCACTTTTCGGGGAAATGTGCGCGGAACCCCTA
TTTGTTTATTTTTCTAAATACATTCAAATATGTATCCGCTCATGAGACAATAACCCTGATAAATGCTTCA
ATAATATTGAAAAAGGAAGAGTATGAGTATTCAACATTTCCGTGTCGCCCTTATTCCCTTTTTTGCGGCA
TTTTGCCTTCCTGTTTTTGCTCACCCAGAAACGCTGGTGAAAGTAAAAGATGCTGAAGATCAGTTGGGTG
CACGAGTGGGTTACATCGAACTGGATCTCAACAGCGGTAAGATCCTTGAGAGTTTTCGCCCCGAAGAACG
TTTTCCAATGATGAGCACTTTTAAAGTTCTGCTATGTGGCGCGGTATTATCCCGTATTGACGCCGGGCAA
GAGCAACTCGGTCGCCGCATACACTATTCTCAGAATGACTTGGTTGAGTACTCACCAGTCACAGAAAAGC
ATCTTACGGATGGCATGACAGTAAGAGAATTATGCAGTGCTGCCATAACCATGAGTGATAACACTGCGGC
CAACTTACTTCTGACAACGATCGGAGGACCGAAGGAGCTAACCGCTTTTTTGCACAACATGGGGGATCAT
GTAACTCGCCTTGATCGTTGGGAACCGGAGCTGAATGAAGCCATACCAAACGACGAGCGTGACACCACGA
TGCCTGTAGCAATGGCAACAACGTTGCGCAAACTATTAACTGGCGAACTACTTACTCTAGCTTCCCGGCA
ACAATTAATAGACTGGATGGAGGCGGATAAAGTTGCAGGACCACTTCTGCGCTCGGCCCTTCCGGCTGGC
TGGTTTATTGCTGATAAATCTGGAGCCGGTGAGCGTGGGTCTCGCGGTATCATTGCAGCACTGGGGCCAG
ATGGTAAGCCCTCCCGTATCGTAGTTATCTACACGACGGGGAGTCAGGCAACTATGGATGAACGAAATAG
ACAGATCGCTGAGATAGGTGCCTCACTGATTAAGCATTGGTAACTGTCAGACCAAGTTTACTCATATATA
CTTTAGATTGATTTAAAACTTCATTTTTAATTTAAAAGGATCTAGGTGAAGATCCTTTTTGATAATCTCA
TGACCAAAATCCCTTAACGTGAGTTTTCGTTCCACTGAGCGTCAGACCCCGTAGAAAAGATCAAAGGATC
TTCTTGAGATCCTTTTTTTCTGCGCGTAATCTGCTGCTTGCAAACAAAAAAACCACCGCTACCAGCGGTG
GTTTGTTTGCCGGATCAAGAGCTACCAACTCTTTTTCCGAAGGTAACTGGCTTCAGCAGAGCGCAGATAC
CAAATACTGTTCTTCTAGTGTAGCCGTAGTTAGGCCACCACTTCAAGAACTCTGTAGCACCGCCTACATA
CCTCGCTCTGCTAATCCTGTTACCAGTGGCTGCTGCCAGTGGCGATAAGTCGTGTCTTACCGGGTTGGAC
TCAAGACGATAGTTACCGGATAAGGCGCAGCGGTCGGGCTGAACGGGGGGTTCGTGCACACAGCCCAGCT
TGGAGCGAACGACCTACACCGAACTGAGATACCTACAGCGTGAGCTATGAGAAAGCGCCACGCTTCCCGA
AGGGAGAAAGGCGGACAGGTATCCGGTAAGCGGCAGGGTCGGAACAGGAGAGCGCACGAGGGAGCTTCCA
GGGGGAAACGCCTGGTATCTTTATAGTCCTGTCGGGTTTCGCCACCTCTGACTTGAGCGTCGATTTTTGT
GATGCTCGTCAGGGGGGCGGAGCCTATGGAAAAACGCCAGCAACGCGGCCTTTTTACGGTTCCTGGCCTT
TTGCTGGCCTTTTGCTCACATGT
